Addgene plasmid #141782: TFORF1008
Purpose: Lentiviral vector for overexpressing transcription factor ORFs with unique 24-bp barcodes. Barcodes facilitate identification of transcription factors in pooled screens.
Depositing lab: Feng Zhang. Depositing organization: Broad Institute. Publication: A transcription factor atlas of directed differentiation. Joung J, Ma S, Tay T, Geiger-Schuller KR, Kirchgatterer PC, Verdine VK, Guo B, Arias-Garcia MA, Allen WE, Singh A, Kuksenko O, Abudayyeh OO, Gootenberg JS, Fu Z, Macrae RK, Buenrostro JD, Regev A, Zhang F. Cell. 2023 Jan 5;186(1):209-229.e26. doi: 10.1016/j.cell.2022.11.026. PubMed 36608654.
Backbone
  Vector backbone: pLX_TRC317
  Backbone manufacturer: Broad Institute Genetic Perturbation Platform
  Backbone size w/o insert (bp): 8264
  Vector type: Mammalian Expression, Lentiviral
  Selectable markers: Puromycin
Growth in bacteria
  Bacterial resistance: Ampicillin, 100 μg/mL
  Growth temperature: 37°C
  Growth strain: NEB Stable
  Copy number: High Copy
Gene/Insert
  Gene/Insert name: ZNF544
  Species: H. sapiens (human)
  Insert size (bp): 329
  Entrez Gene: ZNF544
  Promoter: EF1a
  Cloning method: Unknown
  Sequencing primers: 5′ GGGTGGAGACTGAAGTTAGGCCAG; 3′ CACATAGCGTAAAAGGAGCAACATAG
Terms and licenses: Academic/Nonprofit Terms; Industry Terms: Not Available to Industry
Depositor comments: NM_001320788,NM_001320792,NM_001320791,NM_001320789,ENST00000599227,ENST00000594384,ENST00000596825 . The transcription factor ORF portion of this plasmid was synthesized by Genewiz. Please test multiple small colonies in case of plasmid recombination. To make this collection available in a timely manner, a portion of this collection was not fully sequenced by Addgene. If an Addgene verified full plasmid sequence is not available, please contact us prior to placing an order to request the full sequence.
How to cite: TFORF1008 was a gift from Feng Zhang (Addgene plasmid # 141782 ; http://n2t.net/addgene:141782 ; RRID:Addgene_141782)
