[The description below was written by a language model from this plasmid's Addgene catalogue record and pLannotate feature annotations shown in this document.]
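Description:
TFORF1008 is a lentiviral mammalian expression plasmid built on the pLX_TRC317 backbone, one member of a barcoded transcription factor ORF collection. It carries a short human ZNF544 open reading frame (recorded insert size 329 bp, corresponding to several short ZNF544 transcript isoforms listed by the depositor) under the strong constitutive EF-1α promoter. In the annotated 8,593-nt sequence the ORF region sits immediately downstream of EF-1α. It is detected as a KRAB-box-like segment (matched by similarity to KRBOX4) followed by a ZNF544 fragment, consistent with a truncated isoform rather than the full zinc-finger protein. According to the record, each plasmid in the collection carries a unique 24-bp barcode identifying its ORF. The barcode is not annotated as a feature, and its position is not stated. A WPRE follows the insert region to enhance transcript stability and expression.

The viral framework is of the third-generation, self-inactivating type. An RSV promoter drives a truncated HIV-1 5' LTR, followed by the Ψ packaging signal, a gag fragment, RRE and cPPT/CTS, with a ΔU3 3' LTR and an SV40 poly(A) signal downstream. Within the proviral region, an SV40 promoter drives the puromycin N-acetyltransferase gene, allowing selection of transduced mammalian cells. In bacteria the plasmid is maintained by a high-copy ColE1/pUC origin with ampicillin resistance, and an f1 origin and lac-derived remnants are also present. The depositor notes that the plasmid may recombine.

The construct is intended for ZNF544 overexpression, particularly in pooled screens where barcode readout identifies which transcription factor each cell received, as in directed differentiation studies.
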