Features (pLannotate 1.2.2; 32 found; start..end, strand, type, name):
      5..231     +  promoter       RSV promoter: Rous sarcoma virus enhancer/promoter
    232..412     +  LTR            5' LTR (truncated): truncated 5' long terminal repeat (LTR) from HIV-1
    459..584     +  misc_feature   HIV-1 Ψ: packaging signal of human immunodeficiency virus type 1
    568..931     +  CDS            HIV-1 gag (fragment): gag protein from human immunodeficiency virus 1; gag
   1077..1310    +  misc_feature   RRE: The Rev response element (RRE) of HIV-1 allows for Rev-dependent mRNA export from the nucleus to the cytoplasm.
   1687..1713    +  CDS            Rev (fragment): human immunodeficiency virus 1 (HIV-1) Rev protein; rev; enhances nuclear export of unspliced and incompletely spliced viral mRNAs
   1720..1743    +  promoter       SV40 promoter (fragment): SV40 early promoter
   1744..1815    +  promoter       SV40 promoter (fragment): SV40 enhancer and early promoter
   1839..1974    +  rep_origin     SV40 ori: SV40 origin of replication
   2020..2616    +  CDS            PuroR (fragment): puromycin N-acetyltransferase; pac from Streptomyces; confers resistance to puromycin
   2665..2782    +  misc_feature   cPPT/CTS: central polypurine tract and central termination sequence of HIV-1
   2847..2913    +  CDS            small t antigen (fragment): SV40 (simian virus 40) small t antigen
   2920..4098    +  promoter       EF-1α promoter: strong constitutive promoter for human elongation factor EF-1α
   4145..4270    +  CDS            KRBOX4 (fragment): KRBX4_HUMAN - Also known as ZNF673. Experimental evidence at protein level: Swiss-Prot protein existence level 1. From Homo sapiens (Human).
   4275..4340    +  CDS            ZNF544 (fragment): ZN544_HUMAN - Experimental evidence at protein level: Swiss-Prot protein existence level 1. May be involved in transcriptional regulation. From Homo sapiens (Human).
   4355..4408    +  promoter       U6 promoter (fragment): RNA polymerase III promoter for human U6 snRNA
   4450..5038    +  misc_feature   WPRE: woodchuck hepatitis virus posttranscriptional regulatory element
   5089..5108    +  misc_feature   cPPT/CTS (fragment): central polypurine tract and central termination sequence of HIV-1
   5110..5343    +  LTR            3' LTR (ΔU3): self-inactivating 3' long terminal repeat (LTR) from HIV-1
   5421..5542    +  polyA_signal   SV40 poly(A) signal: SV40 polyadenylation signal
   5582..5717    +  rep_origin     SV40 ori: SV40 origin of replication
   5738..5756    -  promoter       T7 promoter: promoter for bacteriophage T7 RNA polymerase
   5764..5919    +  CDS            lacZα (fragment): LacZα fragment of β-galactosidase; lacZ fragment
   5924..6352    +  rep_origin     f1 ori (sequence partly withheld): f1 bacteriophage origin of replication; arrow indicates direction of (+) strand synthesis
   6405..6509    +  promoter       AmpR promoter: bla
   6510..7370    +  CDS            AmpR: β-lactamase; bla; confers resistance to ampicillin, carbenicillin, and related antibiotics
   7541..8129    +  rep_origin     ori: high-copy-number ColE1/pMB1/pBR322/pUC origin of replication
   8312..8404    +  CDS            lacI (fragment): lac repressor; lacI; The lac repressor binds to the lac operator to inhibit transcription in E. coli. This inhibition can be relieved by adding lactose or isopropyl-β-D-thiogalactopyranoside (IPTG).
   8417..8438    +  protein_bind   CAP binding site: CAP binding activates transcription in the presence of cAMP. E. coli catabolite activator protein
   8453..8483    +  promoter       lac promoter: promoter for the E. coli lac operon
   8491..8507    +  protein_bind   lac operator: The lac repressor binds to the lac operator to inhibit transcription in E. coli. This inhibition can be relieved by adding lactose or isopropyl-β-D-thiogalactopyranoside (IPTG). lac repressor encoded by lacI
   8552..8570    +  promoter       T3 promoter: promoter for bacteriophage T3 RNA polymerase
>Addgene plasmid #141782 | TFORF1008 | addgene full sequence | sequence record 415106 | Addgene NGS Result
TTAATGTAGTCTTATGCAATACTCTTGTAGTCTTGCAACATGGTAACGATGAGTTAGCAACATGCCTTAC
AAGGAGAGAAAAAGCACCGTGCATGCCGATTGGTGGAAGTAAGGTGGTACGATCGTGCCTTATTAGGAAG
GCAACAGACGGGTCTGACATGGATTGGACGAACCACTGAATTGCCGCATTGCAGAGATATTGTATTTAAG
TGCCTAGCTCGATACATAAACGGGTCTCTCTGGTTAGACCAGATCTGAGCCTGGGAGCTCTCTGGCTAAC
TAGGGAACCCACTGCTTAAGCCTCAATAAAGCTTGCCTTGAGTGCTTCAAGTAGTGTGTGCCCGTCTGTT
GTGTGACTCTGGTAACTAGAGATCCCTCAGACCCTTTTAGTCAGTGTGGAAAATCTCTAGCAGTGGCGCC
CGAACAGGGACTTGAAAGCGAAAGGGAAACCAGAGGAGCTCTCTCGACGCAGGACTCGGCTTGCTGAAGC
GCGCACGGCAAGAGGCGAGGGGCGGCGACTGGTGAGTACGCCAAAAATTTTGACTAGCGGAGGCTAGAAG
GAGAGAGATGGGTGCGAGAGCGTCAGTATTAAGCGGGGGAGAATTAGATCGCGATGGGAAAAAATTCGGT
TAAGGCCAGGGGGAAAGAAAAAATATAAATTAAAACATATAGTATGGGCAAGCAGGGAGCTAGAACGATT
CGCAGTTAATCCTGGCCTGTTAGAAACATCAGAAGGCTGTAGACAAATACTGGGACAGCTACAACCATCC
CTTCAGACAGGATCAGAAGAACTTAGATCATTATATAATACAGTAGCAACCCTCTATTGTGTGCATCAAA
GGATAGAGATAAAAGACACCAAGGAAGCTTTAGACAAGATAGAGGAAGAGCAAAACAAAAGTAAGACCAC
CGCACAGCAAGCGGCCGCTGATCTTCAGACCTGGAGGAGGAGATATGAGGGACAATTGGAGAAGTGAATT
ATATAAATATAAAGTAGTAAAAATTGAACCATTAGGAGTAGCACCCACCAAGGCAAAGAGAAGAGTGGTG
CAGAGAGAAAAAAGAGCAGTGGGAATAGGAGCTTTGTTCCTTGGGTTCTTGGGAGCAGCAGGAAGCACTA
TGGGCGCAGCGTCAATGACGCTGACGGTACAGGCCAGACAATTATTGTCTGGTATAGTGCAGCAGCAGAA
CAATTTGCTGAGGGCTATTGAGGCGCAACAGCATCTGTTGCAACTCACAGTCTGGGGCATCAAGCAGCTC
CAGGCAAGAATCCTGGCTGTGGAAAGATACCTAAAGGATCAACAGCTCCTGGGGATTTGGGGTTGCTCTG
GAAAACTCATTTGCACCACTGCTGTGCCTTGGAATGCTAGTTGGAGTAATAAATCTCTGGAACAGATTTG
GAATCACACGACCTGGATGGAGTGGGACAGAGAAATTAACAATTACACAAGCTTAATACACTCCTTAATT
GAAGAATCGCAAAACCAGCAAGAAAAGAATGAACAAGAATTATTGGAATTAGATAAATGGGCAAGTTTGT
GGAATTGGTTTAACATAACAAATTGGCTGTGGTATATAAAATTATTCATAATGATAGTAGGAGGCTTGGT
AGGTTTAAGAATAGTTTTTGCTGTACTTTCTATAGTGAATAGAGTTAGGCAGGGATATTCACCATTATCG
TTTCAGACCCACCTCCCAACCCCGAGGGGACCCATGCATTGCATCTCAATTAGTCAGCAACCAGGTGTGG
AAAGTCCCCAGGCTCCCCAGCAGGCAGAAGTATGCAAAGCATGCGTCTCAATTAGTCAGCAACCATAGTC
CCGCCCCTAACTCCGCCCATCCCGCCCCTAACTCCGCCCAGTTCCGCCCATTCTCCGCCCCATGGCTGAC
TAATTTTTTTTATTTATGCAGAGGCCGAGGCCGCCTCGGCCTCTGAGCTATTCCAGAAGTAGTGAGGAGG
CTTTTTTGGAGGCCTAGGCTTTTGCAAAAAGCTTTCTAGAGGTACCACCGGAGCTTACCATGACCGAGTA
CAAGCCCACGGTGCGCCTCGCCACCCGCGACGACGTCCCCAGGGCCGTACGCACCCTCGCCGCCGCGTTC
GCCGACTACCCCGCCACGCGCCACACCGTCGATCCGGACCGCCACATCGAGCGGGTCACCGAGCTGCAAG
AACTCTTCCTCACGCGCGTCGGGCTCGACATCGGCAAGGTGTGGGTCGCGGACGACGGCGCCGCCGTGGC
GGTCTGGACCACGCCGGAGAGCGTCGAAGCGGGGGCGGTGTTCGCCGAGATCGGCCCGCGCATGGCCGAG
TTGAGCGGTTCCCGGCTGGCCGCGCAGCAACAGATGGAAGGCCTCCTGGCGCCGCACCGGCCCAAGGAGC
CCGCGTGGTTCCTGGCCACCGTCGGCGTCTCGCCCGACCACCAGGGCAAGGGTCTGGGCAGCGCCGTCGT
GCTCCCCGGAGTGGAGGCGGCCGAGCGCGCCGGGGTGCCCGCCTTCCTGGAGACCTCCGCGCCCCGCAAC
CTCCCCTTCTACGAGCGGCTCGGCTTCACCGTCACCGCCGACGTCGAGGTGCCCGAAGGACCGCGCACCT
GGTGCATGACCCGCAAGCCCGGTGCCAGTTAACGAATTCTAGATCTTGAGACAAATGGCAGTATTCATCC
ACAATTTTAAAAGAAAAGGGGGGATTGGGGGGTACAGTGCAGGGGAAAGAATAGTAGACATAATAGCAAC
AGACATACAAACTAAAGAATTACAAAAACAAATTACAAAAATTCAAAATTTTCGGGTTTATTACAGGGAC
AGCAGAGATCCACTTTGGCGCCGGCTCGAGGCCTGCAGGTGCAAAGATGGATAAAGTTTTAAACAGAGAG
GAATCTTTGCAGCTAATGGACCTTCTAGGTCTTGAAAGGAGTGGGAATTGGCTCCGGTGCCCGTCAGTGG
GCAGAGCGCACATCGCCCACAGTCCCCGAGAAGTTGGGGGGAGGGGTCGGCAATTGAACCGGTGCCTAGA
GAAGGTGGCGCGGGGTAAACTGGGAAAGTGATGTCGTGTACTGGCTCCGCCTTTTTCCCGAGGGTGGGGG
AGAACCGTATATAAGTGCAGTAGTCGCCGTGAACGTTCTTTTTCGCAACGGGTTTGCCGCCAGAACACAG
GTAAGTGCCGTGTGTGGTTCCCGCGGGCCTGGCCTCTTTACGGGTTATGGCCCTTGCGTGCCTTGAATTA
CTTCCACCTGGCTGCAGTACGTGATTCTTGATCCCGAGCTTCGGGTTGGAAGTGGGTGGGAGAGTTCGAG
GCCTTGCGCTTAAGGAGCCCCTTCGCCTCGTGCTTGAGTTGAGGCCTGGCCTGGGCGCTGGGGCCGCCGC
GTGCGAATCTGGTGGCACCTTCGCGCCTGTCTCGCTGCTTTCGATAAGTCTCTAGCCATTTAAAATTTTT
GATGACCTGCTGCGACGCTTTTTTTCTGGCAAGATAGTCTTGTAAATGCGGGCCAAGATCTGCACACTGG
TATTTCGGTTTTTGGGGCCGCGGGCGGCGACGGGGCCCGTGCGTCCCAGCGCACATGTTCGGCGAGGCGG
GGCCTGCGAGCGCGGCCACCGAGAATCGGACGGGGGTAGTCTCAAGCTGGCCGGCCTGCTCTGGTGCCTG
GCCTCGCGCCGCCGTGTATCGCCCCGCCCTGGGCGGCAAGGCTGGCCCGGTCGGCACCAGTTGCGTGAGC
GGAAAGATGGCCGCTTCCCGGCCCTGCTGCAGGGAGCTCAAAATGGAGGACGCGGCGCTCGGGAGAGCGG
GCGGGTGAGTCACCCACACAAAGGAAAAGGGCCTTTCCGTCCTCAGCCGTCGCTTCATGTGACTCCACGG
AGTACCGGGCGCCGTCCAGGCACCTCGATTAGTTCTCGAGCTTTTGGAGTACGTCGTCTTTAGGTTGGGG
GGAGGGGTTTTATGCGATGGAGTTTCCCCACACTGAGTGGGTGGAGACTGAAGTTAGGCCAGCTTGGCAC
TTGATGTAATTCTCCTTGGAATTTGCCCTTTTTGAGTTTGGATCTTGGTTCATTCTCAAGCCTCAGACAG
TGGTTCAAAGTTTTTTTCTTCCATTTCAGGTGTCGTGAGGCTAGCACCGCCACCATGGAAGCACGTTCTA
TGCTGGTTCCACCCCAGGCATCTGTGTGCTTCGAGGATGTGGCTATGGCATTCACACAGGAGGAGTGGGA
ACAGCTGGACCTGGCCCAGAGGACACTGTACCGAGAGGTGACACTGGAGACCTGGGAGCATATTGTCTCC
CTGGCTGGAGCAAGAAGAGGACCTGTGCAGGGCAGAGCAGGAGGCCCCCCGAGACTGGAAAGCTACCCTT
AGTAATGAACTAGTCCGTAACTTGAAAGTATTTCGATTTCTTGGCTTTATATATCTTGTGGAAAGGACGA
GGTTACGTACCCGGACATGTAAGCACGCGTTAAGTCGACAATCAACCTCTGGATTACAAAATTTGTGAAA
GATTGACTGGTATTCTTAACTATGTTGCTCCTTTTACGCTATGTGGATACGCTGCTTTAATGCCTTTGTA
TCATGCTATTGCTTCCCGTATGGCTTTCATTTTCTCCTCCTTGTATAAATCCTGGTTGCTGTCTCTTTAT
GAGGAGTTGTGGCCCGTTGTCAGGCAACGTGGCGTGGTGTGCACTGTGTTTGCTGACGCAACCCCCACTG
GTTGGGGCATTGCCACCACCTGTCAGCTCCTTTCCGGGACTTTCGCTTTCCCCCTCCCTATTGCCACGGC
GGAACTCATCGCCGCCTGCCTTGCCCGCTGCTGGACAGGGGCTCGGCTGTTGGGCACTGACAATTCCGTG
GTGTTGTCGGGGAAATCATCGTCCTTTCCTTGGCTGCTCGCCTGTGTTGCCACCTGGATTCTGCGCGGGA
CGTCCTTCTGCTACGTCCCTTCGGCCCTCAATCCAGCGGACCTTCCTTCCCGCGGCCTGCTGCCGGCTCT
GCGGCCTCTTCCGCGTCTTCGCCTTCGCCCTCAGACGAGTCGGATCTCCCTTTGGGCCGCCTCCCCGCGT
CGACTTTAAGACCAATGACTTACAAGGCAGCTGTAGATCTTAGCCACTTTTTAAAAGAAAAGGGGGGACT
GGAAGGGCTAATTCACTCCCAACGAAGACAAGATCTGCTTTTTGCTTGTACTGGGTCTCTCTGGTTAGAC
CAGATCTGAGCCTGGGAGCTCTCTGGCTAACTAGGGAACCCACTGCTTAAGCCTCAATAAAGCTTGCCTT
GAGTGCTTCAAGTAGTGTGTGCCCGTCTGTTGTGTGACTCTGGTAACTAGAGATCCCTCAGACCCTTTTA
GTCAGTGTGGAAAATCTCTAGCAGTACGTATAGTAGTTCATGTCATCTTATTATTCAGTATTTATAACTT
GCAAAGAAATGAATATCAGAGAGTGAGAGGAACTTGTTTATTGCAGCTTATAATGGTTACAAATAAAGCA
ATAGCATCACAAATTTCACAAATAAAGCATTTTTTTCACTGCATTCTAGTTGTGGTTTGTCCAAACTCAT
CAATGTATCTTATCATGTCTGGCTCTAGCTATCCCGCCCCTAACTCCGCCCATCCCGCCCCTAACTCCGC
CCAGTTCCGCCCATTCTCCGCCCCATGGCTGACTAATTTTTTTTATTTATGCAGAGGCCGAGGCCGCCTC
GGCCTCTGAGCTATTCCAGAAGTAGTGAGGAGGCTTTTTTGGAGGCCTAGGGACGTACCCAATTCGCCCT
ATAGTGAGTCGTATTACGCGCGCTCACTGGCCGTCGTTTTACAACGTCGTGACTGGGAAAACCCTGGCGT
TACCCAACTTAATCGCCTTGCAGCACATCCCCCTTTCGCCAGCTGGCGTAATAGCGAAGAGGCCCGCACC
GATCGCCCTTCCCAACAGTTGCGCAGCCTGAATGGCGAATGGG
[124 nt withheld, positions 5924-6047]
C
[91 nt withheld, positions 6049-6139]
A
[49 nt withheld, positions 6141-6189]
CCTTTGACGTTGGAGTCCACGTTCTTT
[37 nt withheld, positions 6217-6253]
ACCCTATCTCGGTCTATTCTTTTGATTTATAAGGGATTTTGCCGATTTCGGCCTATTGGTTAAAAAATGA
GCTGATTTAACAAAAATTTAACGCGAATTTTAACAAAATATTAACGCTTACAATTTAGGTGGCACTTTTC
GGGGAAATGTGCGCGGAACCCCTATTTGTTTATTTTTCTAAATACATTCAAATATGTATCCGCTCATGAG
ACAATAACCCTGATAAATGCTTCAATAATATTGAAAAAGGAAGAGTATGAGTATTCAACATTTCCGTGTC
GCCCTTATTCCCTTTTTTGCGGCATTTTGCCTTCCTGTTTTTGCTCACCCAGAAACGCTGGTGAAAGTAA
AAGATGCTGAAGATCAGTTGGGTGCACGAGTGGGTTACATCGAACTGGATCTCAACAGCGGTAAGATCCT
TGAGAGTTTTCGCCCCGAAGAACGTTTTCCAATGATGAGCACTTTTAAAGTTCTGCTATGTGGCGCGGTA
TTATCCCGTATTGACGCCGGGCAAGAGCAACTCGGTCGCCGCATACACTATTCTCAGAATGACTTGGTTG
AGTACTCACCAGTCACAGAAAAGCATCTTACGGATGGCATGACAGTAAGAGAATTATGCAGTGCTGCCAT
AACCATGAGTGATAACACTGCGGCCAACTTACTTCTGACAACGATCGGAGGACCGAAGGAGCTAACCGCT
TTTTTGCACAACATGGGGGATCATGTAACTCGCCTTGATCGTTGGGAACCGGAGCTGAATGAAGCCATAC
CAAACGACGAGCGTGACACCACGATGCCTGTAGCAATGGCAACAACGTTGCGCAAACTATTAACTGGCGA
ACTACTTACTCTAGCTTCCCGGCAACAATTAATAGACTGGATGGAGGCGGATAAAGTTGCAGGACCACTT
CTGCGCTCGGCCCTTCCGGCTGGCTGGTTTATTGCTGATAAATCTGGAGCCGGTGAGCGTGGGTCTCGCG
GTATCATTGCAGCACTGGGGCCAGATGGTAAGCCCTCCCGTATCGTAGTTATCTACACGACGGGGAGTCA
GGCAACTATGGATGAACGAAATAGACAGATCGCTGAGATAGGTGCCTCACTGATTAAGCATTGGTAACTG
TCAGACCAAGTTTACTCATATATACTTTAGATTGATTTAAAACTTCATTTTTAATTTAAAAGGATCTAGG
TGAAGATCCTTTTTGATAATCTCATGACCAAAATCCCTTAACGTGAGTTTTCGTTCCACTGAGCGTCAGA
CCCCGTAGAAAAGATCAAAGGATCTTCTTGAGATCCTTTTTTTCTGCGCGTAATCTGCTGCTTGCAAACA
AAAAAACCACCGCTACCAGCGGTGGTTTGTTTGCCGGATCAAGAGCTACCAACTCTTTTTCCGAAGGTAA
CTGGCTTCAGCAGAGCGCAGATACCAAATACTGTTCTTCTAGTGTAGCCGTAGTTAGGCCACCACTTCAA
GAACTCTGTAGCACCGCCTACATACCTCGCTCTGCTAATCCTGTTACCAGTGGCTGCTGCCAGTGGCGAT
AAGTCGTGTCTTACCGGGTTGGACTCAAGACGATAGTTACCGGATAAGGCGCAGCGGTCGGGCTGAACGG
GGGGTTCGTGCACACAGCCCAGCTTGGAGCGAACGACCTACACCGAACTGAGATACCTACAGCGTGAGCT
ATGAGAAAGCGCCACGCTTCCCGAAGGGAGAAAGGCGGACAGGTATCCGGTAAGCGGCAGGGTCGGAACA
GGAGAGCGCACGAGGGAGCTTCCAGGGGGAAACGCCTGGTATCTTTATAGTCCTGTCGGGTTTCGCCACC
TCTGACTTGAGCGTCGATTTTTGTGATGCTCGTCAGGGGGGCGGAGCCTATGGAAAAACGCCAGCAACGC
GGCCTTTTTACGGTTCCTGGCCTTTTGCTGGCCTTTTGCTCACATGTTCTTTCCTGCGTTATCCCCTGAT
TCTGTGGATAACCGTATTACCGCCTTTGAGTGAGCTGATACCGCTCGCCGCAGCCGAACGACCGAGCGCA
GCGAGTCAGTGAGCGAGGAAGCGGAAGAGCGCCCAATACGCAAACCGCCTCTCCCCGCGCGTTGGCCGAT
TCATTAATGCAGCTGGCACGACAGGTTTCCCGACTGGAAAGCGGGCAGTGAGCGCAACGCAATTAATGTG
AGTTAGCTCACTCATTAGGCACCCCAGGCTTTACACTTTATGCTTCCGGCTCGTATGTTGTGTGGAATTG
TGAGCGGATAACAATTTCACACAGGAAACAGCTATGACCATGATTACGCCAAGCGCGCAATTAACCCTCA
CTAAAGGGAACAAAAGCTGGAGCTGCAAGC
