>Addgene plasmid #141782 | TFORF1008 | depositor partial sequence | sequence record 277483 | Insert
ACCGCCACCATGGAAGCACGTTCTATGCTGGTTCCACCCCAGGCATCTGTGTGCTTCGAGGATGTGGCTA
TGGCATTCACACAGGAGGAGTGGGAACAGCTGGACCTGGCCCAGAGGACACTGTACCGAGAGGTGACACT
GGAGACCTGGGAGCATATTGTCTCCCTGGCTGGAGCAAGAAGAGGACCTGTGCAGGGCAGAGCAGGAGGC
CCCCCGAGACTGGAAAGCTACCCTTAGTAATGAACTAGTCCGTAACTTGAAAGTATTTCGATTTCTTGGC
TTTATATATCTTGTGGAAAGGACGAGGTTACGTACCCGGACATGTAAGC
