>Addgene plasmid #141782 | TFORF1008 | depositor partial sequence | sequence record 277484 | Barcode
GGTTACGTACCCGGACATGTAAGC
